>Addgene plasmid #90094 | 6-His-MBP-TEV-FnCpf1 | addgene full sequence | sequence record 178221 | Addgene NGS Result
GAATGAAGCCATACCAAACGACGAGCGTGACACCACGATGCCTGCAGCAATGGCAACAACGTTGCGCAAA
CTATTAACTGGCGAACTACTTACTCTAGCTTCCCGGCAACAATTAATAGACTGGATGGAGGCGGATAAAG
TTGCAGGACCACTTCTGCGCTCGGCCCTTCCGGCTGGCTGGTTTATTGCTGATAAATCTGGAGCCGGTGA
GCGTGGTAGTCGCGGTATCATTGCAGCACTGGGGCCAGATGGTAAGCCCTCCCGTATCGTAGTTATCTAC
ACGACGGGGAGTCAGGCAACTATGGATGAACGAAATAGACAGATCGCTGAGATAGGTGCCTCACTGATTA
AGCATTGGTAACTGTCAGACCAAGTTTACTCATATATACTTTAGATTGATTTAAAACTTCATTTTTAATT
TAAAAGGATCTAGGTGAAGATCCTTTTTGATAATCTCATGACCAAAATCCCTTAACGTGAGTTTTCGTTC
CACTGAGCGTCAGACCCCGTAGAAAAGATCAAAGGATCTTCTTGAGATCCTTTTTTTCTGCGCGTAATCT
GCTGCTTGCAAACAAAAAAACCACCGCTACCAGCGGTGGTTTGTTTGCCGGATCAAGAGCTACCAACTCT
TTTTCCGAAGGTAACTGGCTTCAGCAGAGCGCAGATACCAAATACTGTCCTTCTAGTGTAGCCGTAGTTA
GGCCACCACTTCAAGAACTCTGTAGCACCGCCTACATACCTCGCTCTGCTAATCCTGTTACCAGTGGCTG
CTGCCAGTGGCGATAAGTCGTGTCTTACCGGGTTGGACTCAAGACGATAGTTACCGGATAAGGCGCAGCG
GTCGGGCTGAACGGGGGGTTCGTGCACACAGCCCAGCTTGGAGCGAACGACCTACACCGAACTGAGATAC
CTACAGCGTGAGCTATGAGAAAGCGCCACGCTTCCCGAAGGGAGAAAGGCGGACAGGTATCCGGTAAGCG
GCAGGGTCGGAACAGGAGAGCGCACGAGGGAGCTTCCAGGGGGAAACGCCTGGTATCTTTATAGTCCTGT
CGGGTTTCGCCACCTCTGACTTGAGCGTCGATTTTTGTGATGCTCGTCAGGGGGGCGGAGCCTATGGAAA
AACGCCAGCAACGCGGCCTTTTTACGGTTCCTGGCCTTTTGCTGGCCTTTTGCTCACATGTTCTTTCCTG
CGTTATCCCCTGATTCTGTGGATAACCGTATTACCGCCTTTGAGTGAGCTGATACCGCTCGCCGCAGCCG
AACGACCGAGCGCAGCGAGTCAGTGAGCGAGGAAGCGGAAGAGCGCCTGATGCGGTATTTTCTCCTTACG
CATCTGTGCGGTATTTCACACCGCAATGGTGCACTCTCAGTACAATCTGCTCTGATGCCGCATAGTTAAG
CCAGTATACACTCCGCTATCGCTACGTGACTGGGTCATGGCTGCGCCCCGACACCCGCCAACACCCGCTG
ACGCGCCCTGACGGGCTTGTCTGCTCCCGGCATCCGCTTACAGACAAGCTGTGACCGTCTCCGGGAGCTG
CATGTGTCAGAGGTTTTCACCGTCATCACCGAAACGCGCGAGGCAGCTGCGGTAAAGCTCATCAGCGTGG
TCGTGAAGCGATTCACAGATGTCTGCCTGTTCATCCGCGTCCAGCTCGTTGAGTTTCTCCAGAAGCGTTA
ATGTCTGGCTTCTGATAAAGCGGGCCATGTTAAGGGCGGTTTTTTCCTGTTTGGTCACTGATGCCTCCGT
GTAAGGGGGATTTCTGTTCATGGGGGTAATGATACCGATGAAACGAGAGAGGATGCTCACGATACGGGTT
ACTGATGATGAACATGCCCGGTTACTGGAACGTTGTGAGGGTAAACAACTGGCGGTATGGATGCGGCGGG
ACCAGAGAAAAATCACTCAGGGTCAATGCCAGCGCTTCGTTAATACAGATGTAGGTGTTCCACAGGGTAG
CCAGCAGCATCCTGCGATGCAGATCCGGAACATAATGGTGCAGGGCGCTGACTTCCGCGTTTCCAGACTT
TACGAAACACGGAAACCGAAGACCATTCATGTTGTTGCTCAGGTCGCAGACGTTTTGCAGCAGCAGTCGC
TTCACGTTCGCTCGCGTATCGGTGATTCATTCTGCTAACCAGTAAGGCAACCCCGCCAGCCTAGCCGGGT
CCTCAACGACAGGAGCACGATCATGCGCACCCGTGGGGCCGCCATGCCGGCGATAATGGCCTGCTTCTCG
CCGAAACGTTTGGTGGCGGGACCAGTGACGAAGGCTTGAGCGAGGGCGTGCAAGATTCCGAATACCGCAA
GCGACAGGCCGATCATCGTCGCGCTCCAGCGAAAGCGGTCCTCGCCGAAAATGACCCAGAGCGCTGCCGG
CACCTGTCCTACGAGTTGCATGATAAAGAAGACAGTCATAAGTGCGGCGACGATAGTCATGCCCCGCGCC
CACCGGAAGGAGCTGACTGGGTTGAAGGCTCTCAAGGGCATCGGTCGAGATCCCGGTGCCTAATGAGTGA
GCTAACTTACATTAATTGCGTTGCGCTCACTGCCCGCTTTCCAGTCGGGAAACCTGTCGTGCCAGCTGCA
TTAATGAATCGGCCAACGCGCGGGGAGAGGCGGTTTGCGTATTGGGCGCCAGGGTGGTTTTTCTTTTCAC
CAGTGAGACGGGCAACAGCTGATTGCCCTTCACCGCCTGGCCCTGAGAGAGTTGCAGCAAGCGGTCCACG
CTGGTTTGCCCCAGCAGGCGAAAATCCTGTTTGATGGTGGTTAACGGCGGGATATAACATGAGCTGTCTT
CGGTATCGTCGTATCCCACTACCGAGATATCCGCACCAACGCGCAGCCCGGACTCGGTAATGGCGCGCAT
TGCGCCCAGCGCCATCTGATCGTTGGCAACCAGCATCGCAGTGGGAACGATGCCCTCATTCAGCATTTGC
ATGGTTTGTTGAAAACCGGACATGGCACTCCAGTCGCCTTCCCGTTCCGCTATCGGCTGAATTTGATTGC
GAGTGAGATATTTATGCCAGCCAGCCAGACGCAGACGCGCCGAGACAGAACTTAATGGGCCCGCTAACAG
CGCGATTTGCTGGTGACCCAATGCGACCAGATGCTCCACGCCCAGTCGCGTACCGTCTTCATGGGAGAAA
ATAATACTGTTGATGGGTGTCTGGTCAGAGACATCAAGAAATAACGCCGGAACATTAGTGCAGGCAGCTT
CCACAGCAATGGCATCCTGGTCATCCAGCGGATAGTTAATGATCAGCCCACTGACGCGTTGCGCGAGAAG
ATTGTGCACCGCCGCTTTACAGGCTTCGACGCCGCTTCGTTCTACCATCGACACCACCACGCTGGCACCC
AGTTGATCGGCGCGAGATTTAATCGCCGCGACAATTTGCGACGGCGCGTGCAGGGCCAGACTGGAGGTGG
CAACGCCAATCAGCAACGACTGTTTGCCCGCCAGTTGTTGTGCCACGCGGTTGGGAATGTAATTCAGCTC
CGCCATCGCCGCTTCCACTTTTTCCCGCGTTTTCGCAGAAACGTGGCTGGCCTGGTTCACCACGCGGGAA
ACGGTCTGATAAGAGACACCGGCATACTCTGCGACATCGTATAACGTTACTGGTTTCACATTCACCACCC
TGAATTGACTCTCTTCCGGGCGCTATCATGCCATACCGCGAAAGGTTTTGCGCCATTCGATGGTGTCCGG
GATCTCGACGCTCTCCCTTATGCGACTCCTGCATTAGGAAGCAGCCCAGTAGTAGGTTGAGGCCGTTGAG
CACCGCCGCCGCAAGGAATGGTGCATGCAAGGAGATGGCGCCCAACAGTCCCCCGGCCACGGGGCCTGCC
ACCATACCCACGCCGAAACAAGCGCTCATGAGCCCGAAGTGGCGAGCCCGATCTTCCCCATCGGTGATGT
CGGCGATATAGGCGCCAGCAACCGCACCTGTGGCGCCGGTGATGCCGGCCACGATGCGTCCGGCGTAGAG
GATCGAGATCTCGATCCCGCGAAATTAATACGACTCACTATAGGGGAATTGTGAGCGGATAACAATTCCC
CTCTAGAAATAATTTTGTTTAACTTTAAGAAGGAGATATACATATGGGTCATCATCATCACCATCACAAA
ATCGAAGAAGGCAAACTGGTTATTTGGATCAATGGCGATAAAGGCTATAATGGTCTGGCAGAAGTTGGCA
AAAAATTCGAAAAAGATACCGGCATTAAAGTGACCGTTGAACATCCGGATAAACTGGAAGAAAAATTTCC
GCAGGTTGCAGCAACCGGTGATGGTCCGGATATTATCTTTTGGGCACATGATCGTTTTGGTGGTTATGCA
CAGAGCGGTCTGCTGGCAGAAATTACACCGGATAAAGCATTTCAGGACAAACTGTATCCGTTTACCTGGG
ATGCAGTTCGCTATAACGGTAAACTGATTGCATATCCGATTGCAGTTGAAGCACTGAGCCTGATCTATAA
CAAAGATCTGCTGCCGAATCCGCCTAAAACCTGGGAAGAAATTCCGGCACTGGATAAAGAACTGAAAGCA
AAAGGTAAAAGCGCACTGATGTTTAATCTGCAAGAACCGTATTTTACCTGGCCTCTGATTGCAGCAGATG
GTGGCTATGCATTCAAATATGAAAACGGCAAATATGATATCAAAGACGTGGGTGTTGATAATGCGGGTGC
AAAAGCCGGTCTGACCTTTCTGGTTGATCTGATTAAAAACAAACACATGAACGCCGATACCGATTATAGC
ATTGCAGAAGCAGCATTTAACAAAGGTGAAACCGCAATGACAATTAATGGTCCGTGGGCATGGTCAAATA
TTGATACCAGCAAAGTGAATTATGGTGTTACCGTTCTGCCGACATTTAAAGGTCAGCCGAGCAAACCGTT
TGTTGGTGTTCTGAGCGCAGGTATTAATGCAGCAAGCCCGAACAAAGAACTGGCAAAAGAATTTCTGGAA
AACTATCTGCTGACCGATGAAGGTCTGGAAGCAGTGAATAAAGATAAACCGCTGGGTGCAGTTGCACTGA
AAAGCTATGAAGAAGAACTGGTTAAAGATCCGCGTATTGCAGCCACCATGGAAAATGCACAGAAAGGCGA
AATTATGCCGAATATTCCGCAGATGAGCGCATTTTGGTATGCCGTTCGTACCGCAGTGATTAATGCCGCA
TCAGGTCGTCAGACCGTTGATGAAGCCCTGAAAGATGCCCAGACCGGTGCAAGCACCGGATCCCTGGTTC
CGCGTGGTAGCGCTAGCGAAAATCTGTATTTTCAGGGAATGAGCATCTACCAGGAGTTCGTCAACAAGTA
TTCACTGAGTAAGACACTGCGGTTCGAGCTGATCCCACAGGGCAAGACACTGGAGAACATCAAGGCCCGA
GGCCTGATTCTGGACGATGAGAAGCGGGCAAAAGACTATAAGAAAGCCAAGCAGATCATTGATAAATACC
ACCAGTTCTTTATCGAGGAAATTCTGAGCTCCGTGTGCATCAGTGAGGATCTGCTGCAGAATTACTCAGA
CGTGTACTTCAAGCTGAAGAAGAGCGACGATGACAACCTGCAGAAGGACTTCAAGTCCGCCAAGGACACC
ATCAAGAAACAGATTAGCGAGTACATCAAGGACTCCGAAAAGTTTAAAAATCTGTTCAACCAGAATCTGA
TCGATGCTAAGAAAGGCCAGGAGTCCGACCTGATCCTGTGGCTGAAACAGTCTAAGGACAATGGGATTGA
ACTGTTCAAGGCTAACTCCGATATCACTGATATTGACGAGGCACTGGAAATCATCAAGAGCTTCAAGGGA
TGGACCACATACTTTAAAGGCTTCCACGAGAACCGCAAGAACGTGTACTCCAGCAACGACATTCCTACCT
CCATCATCTACCGAATCGTCGATGACAATCTGCCAAAGTTCCTGGAGAACAAGGCCAAATATGAATCTCT
GAAGGACAAAGCTCCCGAGGCAATTAATTACGAACAGATCAAGAAAGATCTGGCTGAGGAACTGACATTC
GATATCGACTATAAGACTAGCGAGGTGAACCAGAGGGTCTTTTCCCTGGACGAGGTGTTTGAAATCGCCA
ATTTCAACAATTACCTGAACCAGTCCGGCATTACTAAATTCAATACCATCATTGGCGGGAAGTTTGTGAA
CGGGGAGAATACCAAGCGCAAGGGAATTAACGAATACATCAATCTGTATAGCCAGCAGATCAACGACAAA
ACTCTGAAGAAATACAAGATGTCTGTGCTGTTCAAACAGATCCTGAGTGATACCGAGTCCAAGTCTTTTG
TCATTGATAAACTGGAAGATGACTCAGACGTGGTCACTACCATGCAGAGCTTTTATGAGCAGATCGCCGC
TTTCAAGACAGTGGAGGAAAAATCTATTAAGGAAACTCTGAGTCTGCTGTTCGATGACCTGAAAGCCCAG
AAGCTGGACCTGAGTAAGATCTACTTCAAAAACGATAAGAGTCTGACAGACCTGTCACAGCAGGTGTTTG
ATGACTATTCCGTGATTGGGACCGCCGTCCTGGAGTACATTACACAGCAGATCGCTCCAAAGAACCTGGA
TAATCCCTCTAAGAAAGAGCAGGAACTGATCGCTAAGAAAACCGAGAAGGCAAAATATCTGAGTCTGGAA
ACAATTAAGCTGGCACTGGAGGAGTTCAACAAGCACAGGGATATTGACAAACAGTGCCGCTTTGAGGAAA
TCCTGGCCAACTTCGCAGCCATCCCCATGATTTTTGATGAGATCGCCCAGAACAAAGACAATCTGGCTCA
GATCAGTATTAAGTACCAGAACCAGGGCAAGAAAGACCTGCTGCAGGCTTCAGCAGAAGATGACGTGAAA
GCCATCAAGGATCTGCTGGACCAGACCAACAATCTGCTGCACAAGCTGAAAATCTTCCATATTAGTCAGT
CAGAGGATAAGGCTAATATCCTGGATAAAGACGAACACTTCTACCTGGTGTTCGAGGAATGTTACTTCGA
GCTGGCAAACATTGTCCCCCTGTATAACAAGATTAGGAACTACATCACACAGAAGCCTTACTCTGACGAG
AAGTTTAAACTGAACTTCGAAAATAGTACCCTGGCCAACGGGTGGGATAAGAACAAGGAGCCTGACAACA
CAGCTATCCTGTTCATCAAGGATGACAAGTACTATCTGGGAGTGATGAATAAGAAAAACAATAAGATCTT
CGATGACAAAGCCATTAAGGAGAACAAAGGGGAAGGATACAAGAAAATCGTGTATAAGCTGCTGCCCGGC
GCAAATAAGATGCTGCCTAAGGTGTTCTTCAGCGCCAAGAGTATCAAATTCTACAACCCATCCGAGGACA
TCCTGCGGATTAGAAATCACTCAACACATACTAAGAACGGGAGCCCCCAGAAGGGATATGAGAAATTTGA
GTTCAACATCGAGGATTGCAGGAAGTTTATTGACTTCTACAAGCAGAGCATCTCCAAACACCCTGAATGG
AAGGATTTTGGCTTCCGGTTTTCCGACACACAGAGATATAACTCTATCGACGAGTTCTACCGCGAGGTGG
AAAATCAGGGGTATAAGCTGACTTTTGAGAACATTTCTGAAAGTTACATCGACAGCGTGGTCAATCAGGG
AAAGCTGTACCTGTTCCAGATCTATAACAAAGATTTTTCAGCATACAGCAAGGGCAGACCAAACCTGCAT
ACACTGTACTGGAAGGCCCTGTTCGATGAGAGGAATCTGCAGGACGTGGTCTATAAACTGAACGGAGAGG
CCGAACTGTTTTACCGGAAGCAGTCTATTCCTAAGAAAATCACTCACCCAGCTAAGGAGGCCATCGCTAA
CAAGAACAAGGACAATCCTAAGAAAGAGAGCGTGTTCGAATACGATCTGATTAAGGACAAGCGGTTCACC
GAAGATAAGTTCTTTTTCCATTGTCCAATCACCATTAACTTCAAGTCAAGCGGCGCTAACAAGTTCAACG
ACGAGATCAATCTGCTGCTGAAGGAAAAAGCAAACGATGTGCACATCCTGAGCATTGACCGAGGAGAGCG
GCATCTGGCCTACTATACCCTGGTGGATGGCAAAGGGAATATCATTAAGCAGGATACATTCAACATCATT
GGCAATGACCGGATGAAAACCAACTACCACGATAAACTGGCTGCAATCGAGAAGGATAGAGACTCAGCTA
GGAAGGACTGGAAGAAAATCAACAACATTAAGGAGATGAAGGAAGGCTATCTGAGCCAGGTGGTCCATGA
GATTGCAAAGCTGGTCATCGAATACAATGCCATTGTGGTGTTCGAGGATCTGAACTTCGGCTTTAAGAGG
GGGCGCTTTAAGGTGGAAAAACAGGTCTATCAGAAGCTGGAGAAAATGCTGATCGAAAAGCTGAATTACC
TGGTGTTTAAAGATAACGAGTTCGACAAGACCGGAGGCGTCCTGAGAGCCTACCAGCTGACAGCTCCCTT
TGAAACTTTCAAGAAAATGGGAAAACAGACAGGCATCATCTACTATGTGCCAGCCGGATTCACTTCCAAG
ATCTGCCCCGTGACCGGCTTTGTCAACCAGCTGTACCCTAAATATGAGTCAGTGAGCAAGTCCCAGGAAT
TTTTCAGCAAGTTCGATAAGATCTGTTATAATCTGGACAAGGGGTACTTCGAGTTTTCCTTCGATTACAA
GAACTTCGGCGACAAGGCCGCTAAGGGGAAATGGACCATTGCCTCCTTCGGATCTCGCCTGATCAACTTT
CGAAATTCCGATAAAAACCACAATTGGGACACTAGGGAGGTGTACCCAACCAAGGAGCTGGAAAAGCTGC
TGAAAGACTACTCTATCGAGTATGGACATGGCGAATGCATCAAGGCAGCCATCTGTGGCGAGAGTGATAA
GAAATTTTTCGCCAAGCTGACCTCAGTGCTGAATACAATCCTGCAGATGCGGAACTCAAAGACCGGGACA
GAACTGGACTATCTGATTAGCCCCGTGGCTGATGTCAACGGAAACTTCTTCGACAGCAGACAGGCACCCA
AAAATATGCCTCAGGATGCAGACGCCAACGGGGCCTACCACATCGGGCTGAAGGGACTGATGCTGCTGGG
CCGGATCAAGAACAATCAGGAGGGGAAGAAGCTGAACCTGGTCATTAAGAACGAGGAATACTTCGAGTTT
GTCCAGAATAGAAATAACAAAAGGCCGGCGGCCACGAAAAAGGCCGGCCAGGCAAAAAAGAAAAAGGGAT
CCTACCCATACGATGTTCCAGATTACGCTTATCCCTACGACGTGCCTGATTATGCATACCCATATGATGT
CCCCGACTATGCCTAAAGCCTCGAGGGTGGTGGTAGCGATTATAAAGATGATGATGATAAAGGCCTGAAC
GATATCTTTGAAGCCCAGAAAATTGAATGGCACGAGTAAAAGCTTGTCGAGCACCACCACCACCACCACT
GAGATCCGGCTGCTAACAAAGCCCGAAAGGAAGCTGAGTTGGCTGCTGCCACCGCTGAGCAATAACTAGC
ATAACCCCTTGGGGCCTCTAAACGGGTCTTGAGGGGTTTTTTGCTGAAAGGAGGAACTATATCCGGATTG
GCGAATGGG
[124 nt withheld, positions 9600-9723]
C
[91 nt withheld, positions 9725-9815]
A
[49 nt withheld, positions 9817-9865]
CCTTTGACGTTGGAGTCCACGTTCTTT
[37 nt withheld, positions 9893-9929]
ACCCTATCTCGGTCTATTCTTTTGATTTATAAGGGATTTTGCCGATTTCGGCCTATTGGTTAAAAAATGA
GCTGATTTAACAAAAATTTAACGCGAATTTTAACAAAATATTAACGCTTACAATTTAGGTGGCACTTTTC
GGGGAAATGTGCGCGGAACCCCTATTTGTTTATTTTTCTAAATACATTCAAATATGTATCCGCTCATGAG
ACAATAACCCTGATAAATGCTTCAATAATATTGAAAAAGGAAGAGTATGAGTATTCAACATTTCCGTGTC
GCCCTTATTCCCTTTTTTGCGGCATTTTGCCTTCCTGTTTTTGCTCACCCAGAAACGCTGGTGAAAGTAA
AAGATGCTGAAGATCAGTTGGGTGCACGAGTGGGTTACATCGAACTGGATCTCAACAGCGGTAAGATCCT
TGAGAGTTTTCGCCCCGAAGAACGTTTTCCAATGATGAGCACTTTTAAAGTTCTGCTATGTGGCGCGGTA
TTATCCCGTATTGACGCCGGGCAAGAGCAACTCGGTCGCCGCATACACTATTCTCAGAATGACTTGGTTG
AGTACTCACCAGTCACAGAAAAGCATCTTACGGATGGCATGACAGTAAGAGAATTATGCAGTGCTGCCAT
AACCATGAGTGATAACACTGCGGCCAACTTACTTCTGACAACGATCGGAGGACCGAAGGAGCTAACCGCT
TTTTTGCACAACATGGGGGATCATGTAACTCGCCTTGATCGTTGGGAACCGGAGCT
Features (pLannotate 1.2.2; 22 found; start..end, strand, type, name):
    532..1120    +  rep_origin     ori: high-copy-number ColE1/pMB1/pBR322/pUC origin of replication
   1306..1445    -  misc_feature   bom: basis of mobility region from pBR322
   1547..1738    -  CDS            rop: Rop protein, which maintains plasmids at low copy number; rop
   1755..2135    +  CDS            YPB1_ECOLX: Protein predicted: Swiss-Prot protein existence level 4. From Escherichia coli.
   2207..2498    -  CDS            TcR (fragment): tetracycline efflux protein; tet; confers resistance to tetracycline
   2513..2534    -  protein_bind   CAP binding site: CAP binding activates transcription in the presence of cAMP. E. coli catabolite activator protein
   2547..3629    -  CDS            lacI: lac repressor; lacI; The lac repressor binds to the lac operator to inhibit transcription in E. coli. This inhibition can be relieved by adding lactose or isopropyl-β-D-thiogalactopyranoside (IPTG).
   3630..3707    -  promoter       lacI promoter: lacI
   3715..3994    -  CDS            TcR (fragment): tetracycline efflux protein; tet; confers resistance to tetracycline
   4016..4034    +  promoter       T7 promoter: promoter for bacteriophage T7 RNA polymerase
   4035..4059    +  protein_bind   lac operator: The lac repressor binds to the lac operator to inhibit transcription in E. coli. This inhibition can be relieved by adding lactose or isopropyl-β-D-thiogalactopyranoside (IPTG). lac repressor encoded by lacI
   4074..4096    +  RBS            RBS: efficient ribosome binding site from bacteriophage T7 gene 10 (Olins and Rangwala, 1989)
   4128..5225    +  CDS            malE (fragment): MALE_ECO57 - Experimental evidence at protein level: Swiss-Prot protein existence level 1. Part of the ABC transporter complex MalEFGK involved in maltose/maltodextrin import. Binds maltose and higher maltodextrins. From Escherichia coli O157:H7.
   5289..9188    +  CDS            cas12a: CS12A_FRATN - Also known as cpf1 From Francisella tularensis subsp. novicida (strain U112).
   9189..9236    +  CDS            nucleoplasmin NLS: bipartite nuclear localization signal from nucleoplasmin
   9243..9323    +  CDS            3xHA: three tandem HA epitope tags
   9432..9449    +  CDS            9xHis (fragment): 9xHis affinity tag
   9459..9508    +  CDS            SET1 (fragment): solubility-enhancement tag derived from T7 phage gene 10B
   9516..9563    +  terminator     T7 terminator: transcription terminator for bacteriophage T7 RNA polymerase
   9600..10028   +  rep_origin     f1 ori (sequence partly withheld): f1 bacteriophage origin of replication; arrow indicates direction of (+) strand synthesis
  10081..10185   +  promoter       AmpR promoter: bla
  10186..361     +  CDS            AmpR (across the origin): β-lactamase; bla; confers resistance to ampicillin, carbenicillin, and related antibiotics
