[The description below was written by a language model from this plasmid's Addgene catalogue record and pLannotate feature annotations shown in this document.]
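Description:
6-His-MBP-TEV-FnCpf1 is a bacterial expression plasmid built for producing and purifying recombinant FnCpf1 (Cas12a), the type V CRISPR-associated RNA-guided endonuclease of Francisella tularensis subsp. novicida U112, here encoded by a humanized (human codon-optimized) open reading frame. The backbone is catalogued as pET-28, although selection is by ampicillin through a β-lactamase (AmpR) gene rather than the kanamycin marker usual for that vector family. Replication relies on a ColE1/pBR322-type origin accompanied by the bom region and the rop gene, consistent with the low copy number listed. An f1 origin is also present, and fragments of a tetracycline resistance gene flank the lacI cassette as backbone remnants. The catalogue gives a total size of about 10.55 kb, while the sequenced record is slightly longer at about 10.69 kb.

Expression is driven by a T7 promoter with an adjacent lac operator and the T7 gene 10 ribosome binding site. The plasmid-borne lacI gene supplies repressor, so transcription is IPTG-inducible in hosts that provide T7 RNA polymerase, and it ends at a T7 terminator. The encoded fusion carries an N-terminal 6xHis tag (not separately annotated in the feature table), then maltose-binding protein to aid solubility and affinity capture. A TEV protease site follows, allowing the N-terminal tags to be cleaved off after purification. Downstream of Cpf1 are a bipartite nucleoplasmin nuclear localization signal and a 3xHA epitope tag. According to the depositor, a Flag-AviTag fragment lies after the insert between the XhoI and HindIII sites but is not translated. The downstream His-tag and solubility-tag fragments picked up by annotation also sit beyond the annotated 3xHA coding region.
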