Addgene plasmid #90094: 6-His-MBP-TEV-FnCpf1
Purpose: Bacterial expression plasmid for protein purification
Depositing lab: Feng Zhang. Depositing organization: Broad Institute. Publication: Cpf1 Is a Single RNA-Guided Endonuclease of a Class 2 CRISPR-Cas System. Zetsche B, Gootenberg JS, Abudayyeh OO, Slaymaker IM, Makarova KS, Essletzbichler P, Volz SE, Joung J, van der Oost J, Regev A, Koonin EV, Zhang F. Cell. 2015 Sep 23. pii: S0092-8674(15)01200-3. doi: 10.1016/j.cell.2015.09.038. PubMed 26422227.
Backbone
  Vector backbone: pET-28
  Backbone size w/o insert (bp): 6643
  Total vector size (bp): 10553
  Vector type: Bacterial Expression
Growth in bacteria
  Bacterial resistance: Ampicillin, 100 μg/mL
  Growth temperature: 37°C
  Growth strain: DH5alpha
  Copy number: Low Copy
Gene/Insert
  Gene/Insert name: FnCpf1 (humanized) (alt names: type V CRISPR-associated protein Cpf1 (humanized); Cpf1 (humanized); Francisella tularensis subsp. novicida U112 Cpf1 (humanized))
  Species: Francisella tularensis subsp. novicida U112
  Insert size (bp): 3910
  Promoter: T7
  Tag / fusion protein: 6xHis (N terminal on backbone); MBP (N terminal on insert); TEV site (N terminal on insert); Nucleoplasmin NLS (C terminal on insert); 3xHA (C terminal on insert)
  Cloning method: Restriction Enzyme; 5′ cloning site NcoI (unknown if destroyed); 3′ cloning site XhoI (not destroyed)
  Sequencing primers: 5′ taatacgactcactataggg�
Terms and licenses: Academic/Nonprofit Terms; Industry Terms: Not Available to Industry
Depositor comments: Note: a Flag-AviTag containing fragment follows the insert (between the XhoI and HindIII sites) but this sequence is not translated.
How to cite: 6-His-MBP-TEV-FnCpf1 was a gift from Feng Zhang (Addgene plasmid # 90094 ; http://n2t.net/addgene:90094 ; RRID:Addgene_90094)
